>Addgene plasmid #105371 | pJOG648 | addgene full sequence | sequence record 206368 | Addgene NGS Result
CGCAGCGGTCGGGCTGAACGGGGGGTTCGTGCACACAGCCCAGCTTGGAGCGAACGACCTACACCGAACT
GAGATACCTACAGCGTGAGCTATGAGAAAGCGCCACGCTTCCCGAAGGGAGAAAGGCGGACAGGTATCCG
GTAAGCGGCAGGGTCGGAACAGGAGAGCGCACGAGGGAGCTTCCAGGGGGAAACGCCTGGTATCTTTATA
GTCCTGTCGGGTTTCGCCACCTCTGACTTGAGCGTCGATTTTTGTGATGCTCGTCAGGGGGGCGGAGCCT
ATGGAAAAACGCCAGCAACGCGGCCTTTTTACGGTTCCTGGCCTTTTGCTGGCCTTTTGCTCACATGTTC
TTTCCTGCGTTATCCCCTGATTCTGTGGATAACCGTATTACCGCCTTTGAGTGAGCTGATACCGCTCGCC
GCAGCCGAACGACCGAGCGCAGCGAGTCAGTGAGCGAGGAAGCGGAAGAGCGCCCAATACGCAAACCGCC
TCTCCCCGCGCGTTGGCCGATTCATTAATCACTCTGTGGTCTCAGGAGAAGATAAATTTGCGAGTCTAAC
AGACGGTGTGTTTTCATTCAAGATGATAGATTTGCAACTAGTTCTATATCATCTGATCAACTATCAAGTA
TTAAACATTTATCCATATGATATAATCAAGGAACACAACACCATGGATAAAACACAAAACCAAAGCACAG
ATCCAATTAGTGACCCAACACGAAGAAAATTTATTCGCTATGAGAATGAAGCATTATGCATGTGTGAATT
TACGCCATAGTCTAGTTACCACCGCCCCACCGCATGCGTGTTAATATCTATTTTTTGGGCTCAAGAAATT
GCACGGCATCAAGTGGAAGAGACATGCCAAATTTTAATTTTAAATTAGATGATCCATTGGAAGCGAAGTT
CAAAAACGAAATTTTACATTACATGATCGGTTTGATCGATAGTCGCTTACAATTGTGGTAAAAAAGTGCT
AGCCATTTTGGCCAAGAGTGTAAAACGTACCGATCAAATGTCTTTATAAAAAAAACGTGTTGATGTTGTT
CTGTGAATACAATTAGTTCTGGTTAACAGCTGGTCGACCATTTTCTGATGAGAATTTATGTAAGGCCATT
GCTCTGGTGTTGAGAAGGTTTAGTTTGGTTCAAGCTAACCGTGGTTAGAAAGTTAGAATATAATGTGTTT
CTTGATCAGTGATATCGATCGGATTTGTATTATTCATATTGTTTACTCTTTGAGTAATTCATAGTGGTAA
CTCTTTTTTTTTTTTTTTTTTTTTTTTCATATTGGTAACTCTTTGAAATGAAAAACATAGCTAAGAATTG
CTAGCTTTGATTTAGTCGAGACGTACGAACTCTCGATTTTGGTTTTTGATTTGTTGGTGTAAAACTCTCG
ATATTCATAACTCGTAAGATTTTGTACGTATCATCTTCTTATTCTCTTCATCGCTCTGTTTTCAATTTTA
TGTCAAAACATGGTTTTGGTAATTTCTTTTACTCCTACTTCACGGTTTGAGTTATAATTTTTTTGGTAAA
CCCTTAACCACGAGTTTTGATGTATTTTGACACCTCTAATTATGTGTGTATACGTACACATATAATTCGG
TATTTTCTTAACATATATATCCCTCATAAAAATTTCTTACATGCATTGTTCGTGAGTGACCCGTTAATAT
ATATATTGATAGATACTCTTATAAAATTATATTCTAAATTTCAGATTAAGCTGGCACAACTATATTTCCA
ACATCACTAGCTACCATCAAAAGATTGACTTCTCATCTTACTCGATTGAAACCAAATTAACATAGGGTTT
TTATTTAAATAAAAGTTTAACCTTCTTTTTAAAAAATTGTTCATAGTGTCATGTCAGAACAAGAGCTACA
AATCACACATAGCATGCATAAGCGGAGCTATGATGAGTGGTATTGTTTTGTTCGTCACTTGTCACTCTTT
TCCAACACATAATCCCGACAACAACGTAAGAGCATCTCTCTCTCTCCACACACACTCATGCATGCATGCA
TTCTTACACGTGATTGCCATGCAAATCTCCTTTCTCACCTATAAATACAAACCAACCCTTCACTACACTC
TTCACTCAAACCAAAACAAGAAAACATACACAAATAGCAAAAATGTGAGACCACGAAGTGGCTCTTCAGT
GGACGAAAGGGCCTCGTGATACGCCTATTTTTATAGGTTAATGTCATGATAATAATGGTTTCTTAGACGT
CAGGTGGCACTTTTCGGGGAAATGTGCGCGGAACCCCTATTTGTTTATTTTTCTAAATACATTCAAATAT
GTATCCGCTCATGAGACAATAACCCTGATAAATGCTTCAATAATATTGAAAAAGGAAGAGTATGCGCTCA
CGCAACTGGTCCAGAACCTTGACCGAACGCAGCGGTGGTAACGGCGCAGTGGCGGTTTTCATGGCTTGTT
ATGACTGTTTTTTTTTGGGGTACAGTCTATGCCTCGGGCATCCAAGCAGCAAGCGCGTTACGCCGTGGGT
CGATGTTTGATGTTATGGAGCAGCAACGATGTTACGCAGCAGGGCAGTCGCCCTAAAACAAAGTTAAACA
TCATGAGGGAAGCGGTGATCGCCGAAGTATCGACTCAACTATCAGAGGTAGTTGGCGTCATCGAGCGCCA
TCTCGAACCGACGTTGCTGGCCGTACATTTGTACGGCTCCGCAGTGGATGGCGGCCTGAAGCCACACAGC
GATATTGATTTGCTGGTTACGGTGACCGTAAGGCTTGATGAAACAACGCGGCGAGCTTTGATCAACGACC
TTTTGGAAACTTCGGCTTCCCCTGGAGAGAGCGAGATTCTCCGCGCTGTAGAAGTCACCATTGTTGTGCA
CGACGACATCATTCCGTGGCGTTATCCAGCTAAGCGCGAACTGCAATTTGGAGAATGGCAGCGCAATGAC
ATTCTTGCAGGTATCTTCGAGCCAGCCACGATCGACATTGATCTGGCTATCTTGCTGACAAAAGCAAGAG
AACATAGCGTTGCCTTGGTAGGTCCAGCGGCGGAGGAACTCTTTGATCCGGTTCCTGAACAGGATCTATT
TGAGGCGCTAAATGAAACCTTAACGCTATGGAACTCGCCGCCCGACTGGGCTGGCGATGAGCGAAATGTA
GTGCTTACGTTGTCCCGCATTTGGTACAGCGCAGTAACCGGCAAAATCGCGCCGAAGGATGTCGCTGCCG
ACTGGGCAATGGAGCGCCTGCCGGCCCAGTATCAGCCCGTCATACTTGAAGCTAGACAGGCTTATCTTGG
ACAAGAAGAAGATCGCTTGGCCTCGCGCGCAGATCAGTTGGAAGAATTTGTCCATTACGTAAAAGGCGAG
ATCACCAAGGTAGTCGGCAAATAACTGTCAGACCAAGTTTACTCATATATACTTTAGATTGATTTAAAAC
TTCATTTTTAATTTAAAAGGATCTAGGTGAAGATCCTTTTTGATAATCTCATGACCAAAATCCCTTAACG
TGAGTTTTCGTTCCACTGAGCGTCAGACCCCGTAGAAAAGATCAAAGGATCTTCTTGAGATCCTTTTTTT
CTGCGCGTAATCTGCTGCTTGCAAACAAAAAAACCACCGCTACCAGCGGTGGTTTGTTTGCCGGATCAAG
AGCTACCAACTCTTTTTCCGAAGGTAACTGGCTTCAGCAGAGCGCAGATACCAAATACTGTTCTTCTAGT
GTAGCCGTAGTTAGGCCACCACTTCAAGAACTCTGTAGCACCGCCTACATACCTCGCTCTGCTAATCCTG
TTACCAGTGGCTGCTGCCAGTGGCGATAAGTCGTGTCTTACCGGGTTGGACTCAAGACGATAGTTACCGG
ATAAGG
Features (pLannotate 1.2.2; 6 found; start..end, strand, type, name):
    470..519     +  CDS            lacI (fragment): lac repressor; lacI; The lac repressor binds to the lac operator to inhibit transcription in E. coli. This inhibition can be relieved by adding lactose or isopropyl-β-D-thiogalactopyranoside (IPTG).
   2267..2371    +  promoter       AmpR promoter: bla
   2362..2442    -  CDS            int (fragment): INT2_ECOLX - Protein inferred from homology: Swiss-Prot protein existence level 3. Putative integrase believed to be involved in the insertion of antibiotic resistance genes into plasmids and transposons. From Escherichia coli.
   2530..2586    +  CDS            GmR (fragment): gentamycin acetyltransferase; aacC1; confers resistance to gentamycin
   2593..3381    +  CDS            aadA: S3AD_ECOLX - Experimental evidence at protein level: Swiss-Prot protein existence level 1. Mediates bacterial resistance to the antibiotics streptomycin and spectinomycin. From Escherichia coli.
   3555..287     +  rep_origin     ori (across the origin): high-copy-number ColE1/pMB1/pBR322/pUC origin of replication
