[The description below was written by a language model from this plasmid's Addgene catalogue record and pLannotate feature annotations shown in this document.]
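Description:
pJOG648 is a Modular Cloning (MoClo) parts plasmid for plant synthetic biology, built in the pICH41295 backbone, a level 0 acceptor vector of the Golden Gate/MoClo system. It carries the promoter of the Arabidopsis thaliana seed storage albumin gene SESA3/AtS2S3 (At4g27160), recorded as a 550 bp fragment. The fragment has been "domesticated": internal BsaI and BpiI recognition sites were removed so that these type IIS enzymes, which drive hierarchical MoClo assembly, do not cut within the part. The promoter was inserted using BpiI, and the sites were destroyed during cloning, as is usual when a level 0 module is made. In the standard MoClo workflow such a module is then released and joined with coding sequence, tag and terminator modules into a transcription unit. The record does not spell out the flanking fusion overhangs.

The plasmid is maintained in E. coli at high copy through a ColE1/pUC-type origin of replication and is selected with spectinomycin. The annotated 3,856 nt sequence shows the aadA streptomycin/spectinomycin resistance gene downstream of an AmpR (bla) promoter. Short fragments of an integrase gene and a gentamicin acetyltransferase gene lie nearby and are most plausibly remnants of the integron-derived resistance cassette rather than functional genes. A small lacI fragment is also detected. The automated annotation did not label the plant promoter insert itself, so its position is not shown in the feature table. There is no plant selection marker or T-DNA border annotated, consistent with a bacterial storage vector. Because the gene encodes a seed storage protein, the part would be expected to suit seed-directed expression, though the record lists its purpose only as synthetic biology.
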