Addgene plasmid #105371: pJOG648
Purpose: Synthetic biology
Depositing lab: Johannes Stuttmann. Depositing organization: Martin-Luther-Universitaet Halle-Wittenberg. Publication: Peripheral infrastructure vectors and an extended set of plant parts for the Modular Cloning system. Gantner J, Ordon J, Ilse T, Kretschmer C, Gruetzner R, Lofke C, Dagdas Y, Burstenbinder K, Marillonnet S, Stuttmann J. PLoS One. 2018 May 30;13(5):e0197185. doi: 10.1371/journal.pone.0197185. eCollection 2018. PubMed 29847550.
Backbone
  Vector backbone: pICH41295 (Engler et al., 2014)
  Vector type: Synthetic Biology
Growth in bacteria
  Bacterial resistance: Spectinomycin, 50 μg/mL
  Growth temperature: 37°C
  Growth strain: DH5alpha
  Copy number: High Copy
Gene/Insert
  Gene/Insert name: promotor SESA3/ AtS2S3 (At4g27160; 550bp)
  Species: A. thaliana (mustard weed)
  Mutation: BsaI/ BpiI restriction sites removed
  Cloning method: Restriction Enzyme; 5′ cloning site BpiI (destroyed during cloning); 3′ cloning site BpiI (destroyed during cloning)
  Sequencing primers: 5′ CTTTGAGTGAGCTGATACCG; 3′ GGGTTCCGCGCACATTTC
Terms and licenses: Academic/Nonprofit Terms; Industry Terms: Not Available to Industry
How to cite: pJOG648 was a gift from Johannes Stuttmann (Addgene plasmid # 105371 ; http://n2t.net/addgene:105371 ; RRID:Addgene_105371)
